Addgene plasmid #166795: pcDNA3.1 LIC 6A FLAG-TEV-DPP8
Purpose: Mammalian cell expression vector for FLAG-tagged DPP8
Depositing lab: Hao Wu. Depositing organization: Boston Children's Hospital. Publication: DPP9 sequesters the C terminus of NLRP1 to repress inflammasome activation. Hollingsworth LR, Sharif H, Griswold AR, Fontana P, Mintseris J, Dagbay KB, Paulo JA, Gygi SP, Bachovchin DA, Wu H. Nature. 2021 Mar 17. pii: 10.1038/s41586-021-03350-4. doi: 10.1038/s41586-021-03350-4. PubMed 33731932.
Backbone
  Vector backbone: pcDNA3.1 LIC 6A
  Vector type: Mammalian Expression
Growth in bacteria
  Bacterial resistance: Ampicillin, 100 μg/mL
  Growth temperature: 37°C
  Growth strain: DH5alpha
  Copy number: High Copy
Gene/Insert
  Gene/Insert name: DPP8
  Species: H. sapiens (human)
  Entrez Gene: DPP8 (a.k.a. DP8, DPRP-1, DPRP1, MST097, MSTP097, MSTP135, MSTP141)
  Promoter: CMV
  Tag / fusion protein: FLAG-TEV (N terminal on backbone)
  Cloning method: Ligation Independent Cloning
  Sequencing primers: 5′ CMV F; 3′ BGHR
Terms and licenses: Academic/Nonprofit Terms; Industry Terms: Not Available to Industry
Depositor comments: Mammalian cell expression vector for FLAG-tagged DPP8
How to cite: pcDNA3.1 LIC 6A FLAG-TEV-DPP8 was a gift from Hao Wu (Addgene plasmid # 166795 ; http://n2t.net/addgene:166795 ; RRID:Addgene_166795)
