[The description below was written by a language model from this plasmid's Addgene catalogue record and pLannotate feature annotations shown in this document.]
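Description:
pcDNA3.1 LIC 6A FLAG-TEV-DPP8 is a mammalian expression plasmid of about 8.2 kb, built on the ligation-independent-cloning-adapted pcDNA3.1 LIC 6A backbone, for producing human dipeptidyl peptidase 8 (DPP8) with an N-terminal FLAG tag. It is propagated in E. coli through a high-copy ColE1/pUC-type origin with ampicillin selection from the AmpR (β-lactamase) cassette. An f1 origin is also present. For selection in mammalian cells the backbone carries a neomycin/kanamycin phosphotransferase gene driven by the SV40 enhancer/early promoter and terminated by an SV40 poly(A) signal, which would allow G418 selection of stable transfectants. Short hits annotated as HIV-1 LTR, ble, lacI and bom fragments appear to be small backbone remnants rather than functional elements.

The expression cassette uses the human CMV immediate-early enhancer and promoter to drive the DPP8 open reading frame, followed by the bovine growth hormone polyadenylation signal. The backbone supplies the FLAG-TEV leader: the feature table annotates the TEV protease recognition site just upstream of the DPP8 coding sequence. The FLAG epitope is recorded in the catalogue entry but not separately annotated. This arrangement permits anti-FLAG detection or affinity capture of the protein, with optional tag removal by TEV cleavage. T7 and SP6 promoters flank the insert.

DPP8 is a serine dipeptidyl peptidase that removes N-terminal dipeptides from substrates with Pro or Ala at position 2, and it restrains NLRP1 and CARD8 inflammasome activation and pyroptosis. The plasmid was deposited alongside work on how the related enzyme DPP9 represses NLRP1, and its stated purpose is simply expression of FLAG-tagged DPP8 in mammalian cells.
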