Features (pLannotate 1.2.2; 22 found; start..end, strand, type, name):
     28..80      -  misc_feature   bom (fragment): basis of mobility region from pBR322
    235..614     +  enhancer       CMV enhancer: human cytomegalovirus immediate early enhancer
    615..818     +  promoter       CMV promoter: human cytomegalovirus (CMV) immediate early promoter
    814..847     +  LTR            5' LTR (truncated) (fragment): truncated 5' long terminal repeat (LTR) from HIV-1
    863..881     +  promoter       T7 promoter: promoter for bacteriophage T7 RNA polymerase
    989..1009    +  CDS            TEV site: tobacco etch virus (TEV) protease recognition and cleavage site
   1022..3715    +  CDS            DPP8: DPP8_HUMAN - Also known as DPRP1. Experimental evidence at protein level: Swiss-Prot protein existence level 1. Dipeptidyl peptidase that cleaves off N-terminal dipeptides from proteins having a Pro or Ala residue at position 2 (PubMed:11012666, PubMed:12534281, PubMed:12662155, PubMed:15039077, PubMed:15664838, PubMed:20536396) (Probable). Acts as an inhibitor of caspase-1-dependent monocyte and macrophage pyroptosis: inhibits pyroptosis by preventing activation of NLRP1 and CARD8 via an unknown mechanism (PubMed:27820798, PubMed:29967349, PubMed:32796818). From Homo sapiens (Human).
   3756..3774    -  promoter       SP6 promoter: promoter for bacteriophage SP6 RNA polymerase
   3800..4024    +  polyA_signal   bGH poly(A) signal: bovine growth hormone polyadenylation signal
   4028..4049    +  promoter       SV40 promoter (fragment): SV40 enhancer and early promoter
   4070..4498    +  rep_origin     f1 ori (sequence partly withheld): f1 bacteriophage origin of replication; arrow indicates direction of (+) strand synthesis
   4512..4841    +  promoter       SV40 promoter: SV40 enhancer and early promoter
   4908..5699    +  CDS            neo: KKA2_KLEPN - Also known as kan, nptII. Experimental evidence at protein level: Swiss-Prot protein existence level 1. Resistance to kanamycin, neomycin, paromomycin, ribostamycin, butirosin and gentamicin B. From Klebsiella pneumoniae.
   5723..5881    +  CDS            ble (fragment): BLE_KLEPN - Experimental evidence at protein level: Swiss-Prot protein existence level 1. Binding protein with a strong affinity to the bleomycin family of antibiotics. Binds to CL990; an antimitotic-antibiotic compound. From Klebsiella pneumoniae.
   5876..5997    +  polyA_signal   SV40 poly(A) signal: SV40 polyadenylation signal
   6070..6086    -  protein_bind   lac operator: The lac repressor binds to the lac operator to inhibit transcription in E. coli. This inhibition can be relieved by adding lactose or isopropyl-β-D-thiogalactopyranoside (IPTG). lac repressor encoded by lacI
   6094..6124    -  promoter       lac promoter: promoter for the E. coli lac operon
   6139..6160    -  protein_bind   CAP binding site: CAP binding activates transcription in the presence of cAMP. E. coli catabolite activator protein
   6173..6265    -  CDS            lacI (fragment): lac repressor; lacI; The lac repressor binds to the lac operator to inhibit transcription in E. coli. This inhibition can be relieved by adding lactose or isopropyl-β-D-thiogalactopyranoside (IPTG).
   6448..7036    -  rep_origin     ori: high-copy-number ColE1/pMB1/pBR322/pUC origin of replication
   7207..8067    -  CDS            AmpR: β-lactamase; bla; confers resistance to ampicillin, carbenicillin, and related antibiotics
   8068..8172    -  promoter       AmpR promoter: bla
>Addgene plasmid #166795 | pcDNA3.1 LIC 6A FLAG-TEV-DPP8 | addgene full sequence | sequence record 328394 | Addgene NGS Result
GACGGATCGGGAGATCTCCCGATCCCCTATGGTGCACTCTCAGTACAATCTGCTCTGATGCCGCATAGTT
AAGCCAGTATCTGCTCCCTGCTTGTGTGTTGGAGGTCGCTGAGTAGTGCGCGAGCAAAATTTAAGCTACA
ACAAGGCAAGGCTTGACCGACAATTGCATGAAGAATCTGCTTAGGGTTAGGCGTTTTGCGCTGCTTCGCG
ATGTACGGGCCAGATATACGCGTTGACATTGATTATTGACTAGTTATTAATAGTAATCAATTACGGGGTC
ATTAGTTCATAGCCCATATATGGAGTTCCGCGTTACATAACTTACGGTAAATGGCCCGCCTGGCTGACCG
CCCAACGACCCCCGCCCATTGACGTCAATAATGACGTATGTTCCCATAGTAACGCCAATAGGGACTTTCC
ATTGACGTCAATGGGTGGAGTATTTACGGTAAACTGCCCACTTGGCAGTACATCAAGTGTATCATATGCC
AAGTACGCCCCCTATTGACGTCAATGACGGTAAATGGCCCGCCTGGCATTATGCCCAGTACATGACCTTA
TGGGACTTTCCTACTTGGCAGTACATCTACGTATTAGTCATCGCTATTACCATGGTGATGCGGTTTTGGC
AGTACATCAATGGGCGTGGATAGCGGTTTGACTCACGGGGATTTCCAAGTCTCCACCCCATTGACGTCAA
TGGGAGTTTGTTTTGGCACCAAAATCAACGGGACTTTCCAAAATGTCGTAACAACTCCGCCCCATTGACG
CAAATGGGCGGTAGGCGTGTACGGTGGGAGGTCTATATAAGCAGAGCTCTCTGGCTAACTAGAGAACCCA
CTGCTTACTGGCTTATCGAAATTAATACGACTCACTATAGGGAGACCCAAGCTTGGTACCGAGCTCGGAT
CCCTACTTCCAATCCAATGCCACCATGGATATCGACTACAAGGACGATGACGACAAGGATTACGATATCC
CAACGACCGAAAACCTGTATTTTCAGGGCGCCATGGGATCCATGTGGAAGCGTTCCGAGCAGATGAAGAT
CAAGTCCGGCAAGTGCAACATGGCTGCTGCTATGGAGACTGAGCAGCTGGGTGTCGAGATCTTCGAGACT
GCTGACTGCGAGGAGAACATCGAGTCCCAGGACCGTCCCAAGCTGGAGCCCTTCTACGTGGAGCGTTACT
CCTGGTCCCAGCTGAAGAAGCTGCTGGCTGACACCCGCAAGTACCACGGTTACATGATGGCTAAGGCTCC
CCACGACTTCATGTTCGTGAAGCGTAACGACCCCGACGGTCCCCACTCCGACCGTATCTACTACCTGGCT
ATGTCCGGCGAGAACCGCGAGAACACCCTGTTCTACTCCGAGATCCCCAAGACCATCAACCGTGCTGCTG
TGCTGATGCTGTCCTGGAAGCCCCTGCTGGATCTCTTCCAAGCTACCCTGGACTACGGCATGTACTCCCG
CGAGGAGGAGCTGCTGCGCGAGCGCAAGCGTATCGGCACCGTGGGTATCGCTAGCTACGACTACCACCAG
GGTTCCGGCACCTTCCTGTTCCAGGCCGGTTCCGGTATCTACCACGTGAAGGACGGTGGTCCCCAGGGTT
TCACTCAGCAGCCCCTGCGTCCCAACCTGGTGGAGACTTCCTGCCCCAACATCCGTATGGACCCCAAGCT
GTGCCCCGCTGACCCCGACTGGATCGCTTTCATCCACTCCAACGACATCTGGATCTCCAACATCGTGACT
CGCGAGGAGCGTCGTCTGACCTACGTGCACAACGAGCTGGCTAACATGGAGGAGGACGCTCGTTCCGCTG
GTGTCGCTACCTTCGTGCTGCAGGAGGAGTTCGACCGTTACTCCGGTTACTGGTGGTGCCCCAAGGCTGA
GACTACCCCCTCCGGTGGCAAGATCCTGCGTATCCTGTACGAGGAGAACGACGAGAGCGAGGTGGAGATC
ATCCACGTGACCTCCCCCATGCTGGAGACTCGTCGTGCTGACTCCTTCCGTTACCCCAAGACCGGCACCG
CTAACCCCAAGGTCACCTTCAAGATGTCCGAGATCATGATCGACGCTGAGGGTCGTATCATCGACGTGAT
CGACAAGGAGCTGATCCAGCCCTTCGAGATCCTGTTCGAGGGTGTCGAGTACATTGCTCGTGCTGGCTGG
ACCCCCGAGGGCAAGTACGCTTGGTCTATTCTCCTCGATAGATCTCAGACCCGTCTGCAGATCGTCCTCA
TTTCTCCTGAACTGTTCATCCCCGTGGAGGACGACGTGATGGAGCGTCAGCGTCTGATCGAGTCCGTGCC
CGACTCCGTGACCCCCCTGATCATCTACGAGGAGACTACTGACATCTGGATCAACATCCACGACATCTTC
CACGTGTTCCCCCAGTCTCACGAAGAAGAAATTGAGTTCATCTTCGCTTCCGAGTGCAAGACCGGTTTCC
GTCACCTGTACAAGATCACCTCCATCCTGAAGGAGTCCAAGTACAAGCGTTCCTCCGGCGGTCTGCCCGC
TCCCTCCGACTTCAAGTGCCCCATCAAGGAGGAGATCGCTATCACCTCCGGCGAGTGGGAGGTGCTGGGT
CGTCACGGTTCCAACATCCAGGTGGACGAGGTCCGCCGTCTGGTGTACTTCGAGGGCACCAAGGACTCCC
CCCTGGAGCACCACCTGTACGTGGTGTCCTACGTGAACCCCGGCGAGGTCACCCGTCTGACCGACCGTGG
TTACTCCCACTCCTGCTGCATCTCCCAGCACTGCGACTTTTTCATCTCCAAGTACTCCAACCAGAAGAAC
CCCCACTGCGTCAGCCTCTACAAGCTGTCCTCCCCCGAGGACGACCCCACCTGCAAGACCAAGGAGTTCT
GGGCTACCATCCTGGACTCCGCTGGTCCTCTGCCCGACTACACCCCCCCTGAGATCTTCTCCTTCGAGTC
CACCACCGGTTTCACCCTGTACGGCATGCTGTACAAGCCCCACGACCTGCAGCCCGGCAAGAAGTACCCC
ACCGTCCTGTTCATCTACGGTGGCCCTCAGGTGCAGCTGGTCAACAACCGTTTCAAGGGCGTGAAGTACT
TCCGTCTGAACACCCTGGCTTCTCTCGGATACGTCGTGGTCGTCATCGACAACCGTGGTTCTTGCCACCG
TGGTCTGAAGTTCGAGGGCGCCTTCAAGTACAAGATGGGCCAGATCGAGATCGACGACCAGGTGGAGGGC
CTGCAGTACCTGGCCTCCCGTTACGACTTCATCGACCTGGACCGTGTGGGTATCCACGGCTGGTCCTACG
GTGGTTACCTGTCCCTGATGGCTCTGATGCAGCGTTCCGACATCTTCCGTGTGGCTATCGCTGGTGCTCC
CGTGACCCTGTGGATCTTCTACGACACCGGTTACACCGAGCGTTACATGGGTCACCCCGACCAGAACGAG
CAGGGATACTACCTGGGTTCCGTGGCTATGCAGGCTGAGAAGTTCCCCTCCGAGCCCAACCGCCTGCTGC
TGCTGCACGGTTTCCTCGACGAGAACGTGCACTTCGCTCACACCTCTATCCTGCTGTCCTTCCTCGTGCG
TGCTGGCAAGCCTTACGACCTCCAGATCTACCCCCAGGAGCGTCACTCCATCCGCGTGCCCGAGTCCGGC
GAGCACTACGAACTCCATTTGCTGCACTACCTGCAGGAGAACCTGGGCTCCCGTATTGCTGCTCTAAAAG
TGATATAATAATAACATTGGAAGTGGATAATCTAGAGGGCCCTATTCTATAGTGTCACCTAAATGCTAGA
GCTCGCTGATCAGCCTCGACTGTGCCTTCTAGTTGCCAGCCATCTGTTGTTTGCCCCTCCCCCGTGCCTT
CCTTGACCCTGGAAGGTGCCACTCCCACTGTCCTTTCCTAATAAAATGAGGAAATTGCATCGCATTGTCT
GAGTAGGTGTCATTCTATTCTGGGGGGTGGGGTGGGGCAGGACAGCAAGGGGGAGGATTGGGAAGACAAT
AGCAGGCATGCTGGGGATGCGGTGGGCTCTATGGCTTCTGAGGCGGAAAGAACCAGCTGGGGCTCTAGGG
GGTATCCCC
[124 nt withheld, positions 4070-4193]
C
[91 nt withheld, positions 4195-4285]
A
[49 nt withheld, positions 4287-4335]
CCTTTGACGTTGGAGTCCACGTTCTTT
[37 nt withheld, positions 4363-4399]
ACCCTATCTCGGTCTATTCTTTTGATTTATAAGGGATTTTGCCGATTTCGGCCTATTGGTTAAAAAATGA
GCTGATTTAACAAAAATTTAACGCGAATTAATTCTGTGGAATGTGTGTCAGTTAGGGTGTGGAAAGTCCC
CAGGCTCCCCAGCAGGCAGAAGTATGCAAAGCATGCATCTCAATTAGTCAGCAACCAGGTGTGGAAAGTC
CCCAGGCTCCCCAGCAGGCAGAAGTATGCAAAGCATGCATCTCAATTAGTCAGCAACCATAGTCCCGCCC
CTAACTCCGCCCATCCCGCCCCTAACTCCGCCCAGTTCCGCCCATTCTCCGCCCCATGGCTGACTAATTT
TTTTTATTTATGCAGAGGCCGAGGCCGCCTCTGCCTCTGAGCTATTCCAGAAGTAGTGAGGAGGCTTTTT
TGGAGGCCTAGGCTTTTGCAAAAAGCTCCCGGGAGCTTGTATATCCATTTTCGGATCTGATCAAGAGACA
GGATGAGGATCGTTTCGCATGATTGAACAAGATGGATTGCACGCAGGTTCTCCGGCCGCTTGGGTGGAGA
GGCTATTCGGCTATGACTGGGCACAACAGACAATCGGCTGCTCTGATGCCGCCGTGTTCCGGCTGTCAGC
GCAGGGGCGCCCGGTTCTTTTTGTCAAGACCGACCTGTCCGGTGCCCTGAATGAACTGCAGGACGAGGCA
GCGCGGCTATCGTGGCTGGCCACGACGGGCGTTCCTTGCGCAGCTGTGCTCGACGTTGTCACTGAAGCGG
GAAGGGACTGGCTGCTATTGGGCGAAGTGCCGGGGCAGGATCTCCTGTCATCTCACCTTGCTCCTGCCGA
GAAAGTATCCATCATGGCTGATGCAATGCGGCGGCTGCATACGCTTGATCCGGCTACCTGCCCATTCGAC
CACCAAGCGAAACATCGCATCGAGCGAGCACGTACTCGGATGGAAGCCGGTCTTGTCGATCAGGATGATC
TGGACGAAGAGCATCAGGGGCTCGCGCCAGCCGAACTGTTCGCCAGGCTCAAGGCGCGCATGCCCGACGG
CGAGGATCTCGTCGTGACCCATGGCGATGCCTGCTTGCCGAATATCATGGTGGAAAATGGCCGCTTTTCT
GGATTCATCGACTGTGGCCGGCTGGGTGTGGCGGACCGCTATCAGGACATAGCGTTGGCTACCCGTGATA
TTGCTGAAGAGCTTGGCGGCGAATGGGCTGACCGCTTCCTCGTGCTTTACGGTATCGCCGCTCCCGATTC
GCAGCGCATCGCCTTCTATCGCCTTCTTGACGAGTTCTTCTGAGCGGGACTCTGGGGTTCGAAATGACCG
ACCAAGCGACGCCCAACCTGCCATCACGAGATTTCGATTCCACCGCCGCCTTCTATGAAAGGTTGGGCTT
CGGAATCGTTTTCCGGGACGCCGGCTGGATGATCCTCCAGCGCGGGGATCTCATGCTGGAGTTCTTCGCC
CACCCCAACTTGTTTATTGCAGCTTATAATGGTTACAAATAAAGCAATAGCATCACAAATTTCACAAATA
AAGCATTTTTTTCACTGCATTCTAGTTGTGGTTTGTCCAAACTCATCAATGTATCTTATCATGTCTGTAT
ACCGTCGACCTCTAGCTAGAGCTTGGCGTAATCATGGTCATAGCTGTTTCCTGTGTGAAATTGTTATCCG
CTCACAATTCCACACAACATACGAGCCGGAAGCATAAAGTGTAAAGCCTGGGGTGCCTAATGAGTGAGCT
AACTCACATTAATTGCGTTGCGCTCACTGCCCGCTTTCCAGTCGGGAAACCTGTCGTGCCAGCTGCATTA
ATGAATCGGCCAACGCGCGGGGAGAGGCGGTTTGCGTATTGGGCGCTCTTCCGCTTCCTCGCTCACTGAC
TCGCTGCGCTCGGTCGTTCGGCTGCGGCGAGCGGTATCAGCTCACTCAAAGGCGGTAATACGGTTATCCA
CAGAATCAGGGGATAACGCAGGAAAGAACATGTGAGCAAAAGGCCAGCAAAAGGCCAGGAACCGTAAAAA
GGCCGCGTTGCTGGCGTTTTTCCATAGGCTCCGCCCCCCTGACGAGCATCACAAAAATCGACGCTCAAGT
CAGAGGTGGCGAAACCCGACAGGACTATAAAGATACCAGGCGTTTCCCCCTGGAAGCTCCCTCGTGCGCT
CTCCTGTTCCGACCCTGCCGCTTACCGGATACCTGTCCGCCTTTCTCCCTTCGGGAAGCGTGGCGCTTTC
TCATAGCTCACGCTGTAGGTATCTCAGTTCGGTGTAGGTCGTTCGCTCCAAGCTGGGCTGTGTGCACGAA
CCCCCCGTTCAGCCCGACCGCTGCGCCTTATCCGGTAACTATCGTCTTGAGTCCAACCCGGTAAGACACG
ACTTATCGCCACTGGCAGCAGCCACTGGTAACAGGATTAGCAGAGCGAGGTATGTAGGCGGTGCTACAGA
GTTCTTGAAGTGGTGGCCTAACTACGGCTACACTAGAAGAACAGTATTTGGTATCTGCGCTCTGCTGAAG
CCAGTTACCTTCGGAAAAAGAGTTGGTAGCTCTTGATCCGGCAAACAAACCACCGCTGGTAGCGGTGGTT
TTTTTGTTTGCAAGCAGCAGATTACGCGCAGAAAAAAAGGATCTCAAGAAGATCCTTTGATCTTTTCTAC
GGGGTCTGACGCTCAGTGGAACGAAAACTCACGTTAAGGGATTTTGGTCATGAGATTATCAAAAAGGATC
TTCACCTAGATCCTTTTAAATTAAAAATGAAGTTTTAAATCAATCTAAAGTATATATGAGTAAACTTGGT
CTGACAGTTACCAATGCTTAATCAGTGAGGCACCTATCTCAGCGATCTGTCTATTTCGTTCATCCATAGT
TGCCTGACTCCCCGTCGTGTAGATAACTACGATACGGGAGGGCTTACCATCTGGCCCCAGTGCTGCAATG
ATACCGCGAGACCCACGCTCACCGGCTCCAGATTTATCAGCAATAAACCAGCCAGCCGGAAGGGCCGAGC
GCAGAAGTGGTCCTGCAACTTTATCCGCCTCCATCCAGTCTATTAATTGTTGCCGGGAAGCTAGAGTAAG
TAGTTCGCCAGTTAATAGTTTGCGCAACGTTGTTGCCATTGCTACAGGCATCGTGGTGTCACGCTCGTCG
TTTGGTATGGCTTCATTCAGCTCCGGTTCCCAACGATCAAGGCGAGTTACATGATCCCCCATGTTGTGCA
AAAAAGCGGTTAGCTCCTTCGGTCCTCCGATCGTTGTCAGAAGTAAGTTGGCCGCAGTGTTATCACTCAT
GGTTATGGCAGCACTGCATAATTCTCTTACTGTCATGCCATCCGTAAGATGCTTTTCTGTGACTGGTGAG
TACTCAACCAAGTCATTCTGAGAATAGTGTATGCGGCGACCGAGTTGCTCTTGCCCGGCGTCAATACGGG
ATAATACCGCGCCACATAGCAGAACTTTAAAAGTGCTCATCATTGGAAAACGTTCTTCGGGGCGAAAACT
CTCAAGGATCTTACCGCTGTTGAGATCCAGTTCGATGTAACCCACTCGTGCACCCAACTGATCTTCAGCA
TCTTTTACTTTCACCAGCGTTTCTGGGTGAGCAAAAACAGGAAGGCAAAATGCCGCAAAAAAGGGAATAA
GGGCGACACGGAAATGTTGAATACTCATACTCTTCCTTTTTCATTATTATTGAAGCATTTATCAGGGTTA
TTGTCTCATGAGCGGATACATATTTGAATGTATTTAGAAAAATAAACAAATAGGGGTTCCGCGCACATTT
CCCCGAAAAGTGCCACCTGACGTC
